Addgene plasmid #140866: pT7gRNA-ttn.1_C3
Purpose: sgRNA synthesis vector for ttn.1_C3 (zebrafish titin .1).
Depositing lab: Rob Parton. Depositing organization: University of Queensland, Institute for Molecular Bioscience. Publication: In vivo cell biological screening identifies an endocytic capture mechanism for T-tubule formation. Hall TE, Martel N, Ariotti N, Xiong Z, Lo HP, Ferguson C, Rae J, Lim YW, Parton RG. Nat Commun. 2020 Jul 24;11(1):3711. doi: 10.1038/s41467-020-17486-w. PubMed 32709891.
Backbone
  Vector backbone: pT7gRNA-ccdb (Addgene 140864)
  Vector type: In vitro transcription of sgRNAs
Growth in bacteria
  Bacterial resistance: Ampicillin, 100 μg/mL
  Growth temperature: 37°C
  Growth strain: DH5alpha
  Copy number: High Copy
Gene/Insert
  Gene/Insert name: zebrafish ttn.1_C3 sgRNA for in vitro transcription
  Species: D. rerio (zebrafish), Synthetic
  Entrez Gene: ttn.1 (a.k.a. TTN, hm:zeh1256r, im:6911926, im:7146708, si:dZ167C3.1, si:dz249n21.1, ttnb, ttnl, wu:fc09a12)
Terms and licenses: Academic/Nonprofit Terms; Industry Terms: Not Available to Industry
How to cite: pT7gRNA-ttn.1_C3 was a gift from Rob Parton (Addgene plasmid # 140866 ; http://n2t.net/addgene:140866 ; RRID:Addgene_140866)
