[The description below was written by a language model from this plasmid's Addgene catalogue record and pLannotate feature annotations shown in this document.]
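Description:
pT7gRNA-ttn.1_C3 is a small (about 2.5 kb) bacterial plasmid that serves as a template for in vitro transcription of a single guide RNA targeting zebrafish ttn.1, one of the titin genes. It derives from the pT7gRNA-ccdb backbone; going by that parent's name, it probably carries a ccdB counter-selection cassette that is replaced when a guide sequence is cloned in, although the record does not describe the cloning scheme. The plasmid is propagated in standard E. coli at high copy number from a ColE1/pUC-type origin and is selected with ampicillin through a β-lactamase gene driven by its own promoter.

The functional unit is compact. A bacteriophage T7 promoter is followed by a short gap of under 20 nucleotides, which is where the ttn.1_C3 targeting sequence is expected to sit although it is not annotated separately. Next comes the Streptococcus pyogenes Cas9 guide RNA scaffold. Transcription by T7 RNA polymerase therefore yields a complete sgRNA consisting of the target-specific spacer fused to the Cas9-binding scaffold. The remaining annotations are pUC-type cloning vector remnants with no evident role in sgRNA production: a lacI fragment, CAP binding site, lac promoter and operator, fragments of the multiple cloning site and lacZα, and a partial bom region.

The synthesised sgRNA is intended for use with Cas9 to disrupt ttn.1 in zebrafish. The associated work was an in vivo cell biological screen into T-tubule formation. The "C3" designation suggests it is one of several guides against this gene, but the record does not give the targeted position.
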