Features (pLannotate 1.2.2; 12 found; start..end, strand, type, name):
    173..761     +  rep_origin     ori: high-copy-number ColE1/pMB1/pBR322/pUC origin of replication
    944..1036    +  CDS            lacI (fragment): lac repressor; lacI; The lac repressor binds to the lac operator to inhibit transcription in E. coli. This inhibition can be relieved by adding lactose or isopropyl-β-D-thiogalactopyranoside (IPTG).
   1049..1070    +  protein_bind   CAP binding site: CAP binding activates transcription in the presence of cAMP. E. coli catabolite activator protein
   1085..1115    +  promoter       lac promoter: promoter for the E. coli lac operon
   1123..1139    +  protein_bind   lac operator: The lac repressor binds to the lac operator to inhibit transcription in E. coli. This inhibition can be relieved by adding lactose or isopropyl-β-D-thiogalactopyranoside (IPTG). lac repressor encoded by lacI
   1187..1205    +  promoter       T7 promoter: promoter for bacteriophage T7 RNA polymerase
   1224..1299    +  misc_RNA       gRNA scaffold: guide RNA scaffold for the Streptococcus pyogenes CRISPR/Cas9 system
   1300..1326    -  misc_feature   MCS (fragment): pUC18/19 multiple cloning site
   1323..1480    +  CDS            lacZα (fragment): LacZα fragment of β-galactosidase; lacZ fragment
   1486..1542    -  misc_feature   bom (fragment): basis of mobility region from pBR322
   1563..1667    +  promoter       AmpR promoter: bla
   1668..2       +  CDS            AmpR (across the origin): β-lactamase; bla; confers resistance to ampicillin, carbenicillin, and related antibiotics
>Addgene plasmid #140866 | pT7gRNA-ttn.1_C3 | addgene full sequence | sequence record 326578 | Addgene NGS Result
AACTGTCAGACCAAGTTTACTCATATATACTTTAGATTGATTTAAAACTTCATTTTTAATTTAAAAGGAT
CTAGGTGAAGATCCTTTTTGATAATCTCATGACCAAAATCCCTTAACGTGAGTTTTCGTTCCACTGAGCG
TCAGACCCCGTAGAAAAGATCAAAGGATCTTCTTGAGATCCTTTTTTTCTGCGCGTAATCTGCTGCTTGC
AAACAAAAAAACCACCGCTACCAGCGGTGGTTTGTTTGCCGGATCAAGAGCTACCAACTCTTTTTCCGAA
GGTAACTGGCTTCAGCAGAGCGCAGATACCAAATACTGTTCTTCTAGTGTAGCCGTAGTTAGGCCACCAC
TTCAAGAACTCTGTAGCACCGCCTACATACCTCGCTCTGCTAATCCTGTTACCAGTGGCTGCTGCCAGTG
GCGATAAGTCGTGTCTTACCGGGTTGGACTCAAGACGATAGTTACCGGATAAGGCGCAGCGGTCGGGCTG
AACGGGGGGTTCGTGCACACAGCCCAGCTTGGAGCGAACGACCTACACCGAACTGAGATACCTACAGCGT
GAGCTATGAGAAAGCGCCACGCTTCCCGAAGGGAGAAAGGCGGACAGGTATCCGGTAAGCGGCAGGGTCG
GAACAGGAGAGCGCACGAGGGAGCTTCCAGGGGGAAACGCCTGGTATCTTTATAGTCCTGTCGGGTTTCG
CCACCTCTGACTTGAGCGTCGATTTTTGTGATGCTCGTCAGGGGGGCGGAGCCTATGGAAAAACGCCAGC
AACGCGGCCTTTTTACGGTTCCTGGCCTTTTGCTGGCCTTTTGCTCACATGTTCTTTCCTGCGTTATCCC
CTGATTCTGTGGATAACCGTATTACCGCCTTTGAGTGAGCTGATACCGCTCGCCGCAGCCGAACGACCGA
GCGCAGCGAGTCAGTGAGCGAGGAAGCGGAAGAGCGCCCAATACGCAAACCGCCTCTCCCCGCGCGTTGG
CCGATTCATTAATGCAGCTGGCACGACAGGTTTCCCGACTGGAAAGCGGGCAGTGAGCGCAACGCAATTA
ATGTGAGTTAGCTCACTCATTAGGCACCCCAGGCTTTACACTTTATGCTTCCGGCTCGTATGTTGTGTGG
AATTGTGAGCGGATAACAATTTCACACAGGAAACAGCTATGACCATGATTACGCCAAGCTTGAAATTAAT
ACGACTCACTATAGGTACTGGGGAATTCAGTGAGTTTTAGAGCTAGAAATAGCAAGTTAAAATAAGGCTA
GTCCGTTATCAACTTGAAAAAGTGGCACCGAGTCGGTGCGGATCCCCGGGTACCGAGCTCGAATTCACTG
GCCGTCGTTTTACAACGTCGTGACTGGGAAAACCCTGGCGTTACCCAACTTAATCGCCTTGCAGCACATC
CCCCTTTCGCCAGCTGGCGTAATAGCGAAGAGGCCCGCACCGATCGCCCTTCCCAACAGTTGCGCAGCCT
GAATGGCGAATGGCGCCTGATGCGGTATTTTCTCCTTACGCATCTGTGCGGTATTTCACACCGCATAAGG
TGGCACTTTTCGGGGAAATGTGCGCGGAACCCCTATTTGTTTATTTTTCTAAATACATTCAAATATGTAT
CCGCTCATGAGACAATAACCCTGATAAATGCTTCAATAATATTGAAAAAGGAAGAGTATGAGTATTCAAC
ATTTCCGTGTCGCCCTTATTCCCTTTTTTGCGGCATTTTGCCTTCCTGTTTTTGCTCACCCAGAAACGCT
GGTGAAAGTAAAAGATGCTGAAGATCAGTTGGGTGCACGAGTGGGTTACATCGAACTGGATCTCAACAGC
GGTAAGATCCTTGAGAGTTTTCGCCCCGAAGAACGTTTTCCAATGATGAGCACTTTTAAAGTTCTGCTAT
GTGGCGCGGTATTATCCCGTATTGACGCCGGGCAAGAGCAACTCGGTCGCCGCATACACTATTCTCAGAA
TGACTTGGTTGAGTACTCACCAGTCACAGAAAAGCATCTTACGGATGGCATGACAGTAAGAGAATTATGC
AGTGCTGCCATAACCATGAGTGATAACACTGCGGCCAACTTACTTCTGACAACGATCGGAGGACCGAAGG
AGCTAACCGCTTTTTTGCACAACATGGGGGATCATGTAACTCGCCTTGATCGTTGGGAACCGGAGCTGAA
TGAAGCCATACCAAACGACGAGCGTGACACCACGATGCCTGTAGCAATGGCAACAACGTTGCGCAAACTA
TTAACTGGCGAACTACTTACTCTAGCTTCCCGGCAACAATTAATAGACTGGATGGAGGCGGATAAAGTTG
CAGGACCACTTCTGCGCTCGGCCCTTCCGGCTGGCTGGTTTATTGCTGATAAATCTGGAGCCGGTGAGCG
TGGGTCTCGCGGTATCATTGCAGCACTGGGGCCAGATGGTAAGCCCTCCCGTATCGTAGTTATCTACACG
ACGGGGAGTCAGGCAACTATGGATGAACGAAATAGACAGATCGCTGAGATAGGTGCCTCACTGATTAAGC
ATTGGT
